Addgene plasmid #190713: pBAD-C-Venus
Purpose: Control plasmid encoding C-Venus, but without a coiled-coil to drive reconstitution.
Depositing lab: Nigel Savery. Depositing organization: University of Bristol. Publication: De novo designed peptides for cellular delivery and subcellular localisation. Rhys GG, Cross JA, Dawson WM, Thompson HF, Shanmugaratnam S, Savery NJ, Dodding MP, Hocker B, Woolfson DN. Nat Chem Biol. 2022 Jul 14. pii: 10.1038/s41589-022-01076-6. doi: 10.1038/s41589-022-01076-6. PubMed 35836017.
Backbone
  Vector backbone: pBAD
Growth in bacteria
  Bacterial resistance: Ampicillin, 100 μg/mL
  Growth temperature: 37°C
  Growth strain: DH5alpha
  Copy number: Low Copy
Gene/Insert
  Gene/Insert name: C-Venus
Terms and licenses: Academic/Nonprofit Terms; Industry Terms: Not Available to Industry
How to cite: pBAD-C-Venus was a gift from Nigel Savery (Addgene plasmid # 190713 ; http://n2t.net/addgene:190713 ; RRID:Addgene_190713)
