[The description below was written by a language model from this plasmid's Addgene catalogue record and pLannotate feature annotations shown in this document.]
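Description:
pBAD-C-Venus is a 4.3 kb bacterial expression plasmid built on the pBAD backbone, designed for arabinose-inducible protein production in E. coli. It replicates from a ColE1/pMB1-family origin and retains the pBR322 bom region along with a short remnant of the rop gene. The catalogue lists it as low copy, although the automated annotation gives the origin its generic "high-copy" label. Selection is by ampicillin through the bla (β-lactamase) gene and its own promoter.

The expression cassette uses the standard pBAD arrangement. The araC regulator is transcribed divergently from the araBAD promoter, keeping expression repressed until L-arabinose is added and allowing the level of induction to be tuned. Downstream of the promoter is the insert, annotated as VC155, the C-terminal fragment of mVenus used in bimolecular fluorescence complementation (BiFC). A very short match to part of a composite affinity tag lies just upstream of it. This probably reflects a small tag element such as a His stretch, but the record does not define it. Transcription ends at the rrnB T1 and T2 terminators, which are preceded by the 5S rRNA segment that normally accompanies that terminator region.

In a split-Venus assay, the non-fluorescent N- and C-terminal halves regain fluorescence only when fused partners bring them together. This plasmid encodes the C-Venus half without any coiled-coil peptide to drive that association. It therefore serves as a negative control for measuring background, spontaneous reconstitution. The associated work concerns de novo designed peptides, where equivalent constructs carrying coiled-coil sequences would report peptide pairing in cells.
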