Features (pLannotate 1.2.2; 12 found; start..end, strand, type, name):
    731..871     -  misc_feature   bom: basis of mobility region from pBR322
    973..1013    -  CDS            rop (fragment): Rop protein, which maintains plasmids at low copy number; rop
   1135..2013    -  CDS            araC: L-arabinose regulatory protein; araC
   2040..2324    +  promoter       araBAD promoter: araBAD; promoter of the L-arabinose operon of E. coli; the araC regulatory gene is transcribed in the opposite direction (Guzman et al., 1995)
   2370..2390    +  CDS            capTEV™ (fragment): composite tag for in vivo biotinylation, TEV protease cleavage, and 6xHis tagging
   2409..2660    +  CDS            VC155: C-terminal fragment of mVenus for use in bimolecular fluorescence complementation (BiFC) (Kodama and Hu, 2010)
   2795..2910    +  ncRNA          5S rRNA: Accession: RF00001 - 5S ribosomal RNA
   2914..3000    +  terminator     rrnB T1 terminator: Escherichia coli rrnB; transcription terminator T1 from the E. coli rrnB gene
   3092..3119    +  terminator     rrnB T2 terminator: transcription terminator T2 from the E. coli rrnB gene
   3138..3229    +  promoter       AmpR promoter: bla
   3230..4090    +  CDS            AmpR: β-lactamase; bla; confers resistance to ampicillin, carbenicillin, and related antibiotics
   4261..545     +  rep_origin     ori (across the origin): high-copy-number ColE1/pMB1/pBR322/pUC origin of replication
>Addgene plasmid #190713 | pBAD-C-Venus | addgene full sequence | sequence record 384305 | Addgene NGS Result
AAAAACCACCGCTACCAGCGGTGGTTTGTTTGCCGGATCAAGAGCTACCAACTCTTTTTCCGAAGGTAAC
TGGCTTCAGCAGAGCGCAGATACCAAATACTGTCCTTCTAGTGTAGCCGTAGTTAGGCCACCACTTCAAG
AACTCTGTAGCACCGCCTACATACCTCGCTCTGCTAATCCTGTTACCAGTGGCTGCTGCCAGTGGCGATA
AGTCGTGTCTTACCGGGTTGGACTCAAGACGATAGTTACCGGATAAGGCGCAGCGGTCGGGCTGAACGGG
GGGTTCGTGCACACAGCCCAGCTTGGAGCGAACGACCTACACCGAACTGAGATACCTACAGCGTGAGCTA
TGAGAAAGCGCCACGCTTCCCGAAGGGAGAAAGGCGGACAGGTATCCGGTAAGCGGCAGGGTCGGAACAG
GAGAGCGCACGAGGGAGCTTCCAGGGGGAAACGCCTGGTATCTTTATAGTCCTGTCGGGTTTCGCCACCT
CTGACTTGAGCGTCGATTTTTGTGATGCTCGTCAGGGGGGCGGAGCCTATGGAAAAACGCCAGCAACGCG
GCCTTTTTACGGTTCCTGGCCTTTTGCTGGCCTTTTGCTCACATGTTCTTTCCTGCGTTATCCCCTGATT
CTGTGGATAACCGTATTACCGCCTTTGAGTGAGCTGATACCGCTCGCCGCAGCCGAACGACCGAGCGCAG
CGAGTCAGTGAGCGAGGAAGCGGAAGAGCGCCTGATGCGGTATTTTCTCCTTACGCATCTGTGCGGTATT
TCACACCGCATATGGTGCACTCTCAGTACAATCTGCTCTGATGCCGCATAGTTAAGCCAGTATACACTCC
GCTATCGCTACGTGACTGGGTCATGGCTGCGCCCCGACACCCGCCAACACCCGCTGACGCGCCCTGACGG
GCTTGTCTGCTCCCGGCATCCGCTTACAGACAAGCTGTGACCGTCTCCGGGAGCTGCATGTGTCAGAGGT
TTTCACCGTCATCACCGAAACGCGCGAGGCAGCAGATCAATTCGCGCGCGAAGGCGAAGCGGCATGCATA
ATGTGCCTGTCAAATGGACGAAGCAGGGATTCTGCAAACCCTATGCTACTCCGTCAAGCCGTCAATTGTC
TGATTCGTTACCAATTATGACAACTTGACGGCTACATCATTCACTTTTTCTTCACAACCGGCACGGAACT
CGCTCGGGCTGGCCCCGGTGCATTTTTTAAATACCCGCGAGAAATAGAGTTGATCGTCAAAACCAACATT
GCGACCGACGGTGGCGATAGGCATCCGGGTGGTGCTCAAAAGCAGCTTCGCCTGGCTGATACGTTGGTCC
TCGCGCCAGCTTAAGACGCTAATCCCTAACTGCTGGCGGAAAAGATGTGACAGACGCGACGGCGACAAGC
AAACATGCTGTGCGACGCTGGCGATATCAAAATTGCTGTCTGCCAGGTGATCGCTGATGTACTGACAAGC
CTCGCGTACCCGATTATCCATCGGTGGATGGAGCGACTCGTTAATCGCTTCCATGCGCCGCAGTAACAAT
TGCTCAAGCAGATTTATCGCCAGCAGCTCCGAATAGCGCCCTTCCCCTTGCCCGGCGTTAATGATTTGCC
CAAACAGGTCGCTGAAATGCGGCTGGTGCGCTTCATCCGGGCGAAAGAACCCCGTATTGGCAAATATTGA
CGGCCAGTTAAGCCATTCATGCCAGTAGGCGCGCGGACGAAAGTAAACCCACTGGTGATACCATTCGCGA
GCCTCCGGATGACGACCGTAGTGATGAATCTCTCCTGGCGGGAACAGCAAAATATCACCCGGTCGGCAAA
CAAATTCTCGTCCCTGATTTTTCACCACCCCCTGACCGCGAATGGTGAGATTGAGAATATAACCTTTCAT
TCCCAGCGGTCGGTCGATAAAAAAATCGAGATAACCGTTGGCCTCAATCGGCGTTAAACCCGCCACCAGA
TGGGCATTAAACGAGTATCCCGGCAGCAGGGGATCATTTTGCGCTTCAGCCATACTTTTCATACTCCCGC
CATTCAGAGAAGAAACCAATTGTCCATATTGCATCAGACATTGCCGTCACTGCGTCTTTTACTGGCTCTT
CTCGCTAACCAAACCGGTAACCCCGCTTATTAAAAGCATTCTGTAACAAAGCGGGACCAAAGCCATGACA
AAAACGCGTAACAAAAGTGTCTATAATCACGGCAGAAAAGTCCACATTGATTATTTGCACGGCGTCACAC
TTTGCTATGCCATAGCATTTTTATCCATAAGATTAGCGGATCCTACCTGACGCTTTTTATCGCAACTCTC
TACTGTTTCTCCATACCCGTTTTTTGGGCTAACAGGAGGAATTAACCATGGGGGGTTCTCATCATCATCA
TCATCATGGTATGGCTAGCCTGCAGGGGGACAAGCAGAAGAACGGCATCAAGGCCAACTTCAAGATCCGC
CACAACATCGAGGACGGCGGCGTGCAGCTCGCCGACCACTACCAGCAGAACACCCCCATCGGCGACGGCC
CCGTGCTGCTGCCCGACAACCACTACCTGAGCTACCAGTCCAAGCTGAGCAAAGACCCCAACGAGAAGCG
CGATCACATGGTCCTGCTGGAGTTCGTGACCGCCGCCGGGATCACTCTCGGCATGGACGAGCTGTACAAG
GGCAGCGGCAGCGGCAGCGGTCTAGAGGGTAGTGGCTGAGGTACCAAGCTTGGCTGTTTTGGCGGATGAG
AGAAGATTTTCAGCCTGATACAGATTAAATCAGAACGCAGAAGCGGTCTGATAAAACAGAATTTGCCTGG
CGGCAGTAGCGCGGTGGTCCCACCTGACCCCATGCCGAACTCAGAAGTGAAACGCCGTAGCGCCGATGGT
AGTGTGGGGTCTCCCCATGCGAGAGTAGGGAACTGCCAGGCATCAAATAAAACGAAAGGCTCAGTCGAAA
GACTGGGCCTTTCGTTTTATCTGTTGTTTGTCGGTGAACGCTCTCCTGAGTAGGACAAATCCGCCGGGAG
CGGATTTGAACGTTGCGAAGCAACGGCCCGGAGGGTGGCGGGCAGGACGCCCGCCATAAACTGCCAGGCA
TCAAATTAAGCAGAAGGCCATCCTGACGGATGGCCTTTTTGCGTTTCTACAAACTCTTTTGTTTATTTTT
CTAAATACATTCAAATATGTATCCGCTCATGAGACAATAACCCTGATAAATGCTTCAATAATATTGAAAA
AGGAAGAGTATGAGTATTCAACATTTCCGTGTCGCCCTTATTCCCTTTTTTGCGGCATTTTGCCTTCCTG
TTTTTGCTCACCCAGAAACGCTGGTGAAAGTAAAAGATGCTGAAGATCAGTTGGGTGCACGAGTGGGTTA
CATCGAACTGGATCTCAACAGCGGTAAGATCCTTGAGAGTTTTCGCCCCGAAGAACGTTTTCCAATGATG
AGCACTTTTAAAGTTCTGCTATGTGGCGCGGTATTATCCCGTGTTGACGCCGGGCAAGAGCAACTCGGTC
GCCGCATACACTATTCTCAGAATGACTTGGTTGAGTACTCACCAGTCACAGAAAAGCATCTTACGGATGG
CATGACAGTAAGAGAATTATGCAGTGCTGCCATAACCATGAGTGATAACACTGCGGCCAACTTACTTCTG
ACAACGATCGGAGGACCGAAGGAGCTAACCGCTTTTTTGCACAACATGGGGGATCATGTAACTCGCCTTG
ATCGTTGGGAACCGGAGCTGAATGAAGCCATACCAAACGACGAGCGTGACACCACGATGCCTGTAGCAAT
GGCAACAACGTTGCGCAAACTATTAACTGGCGAACTACTTACTCTAGCTTCCCGGCAACAATTAATAGAC
TGGATGGAGGCGGATAAAGTTGCAGGACCACTTCTGCGCTCGGCCCTTCCGGCTGGCTGGTTTATTGCTG
ATAAATCTGGAGCCGGTGAGCGTGGGTCTCGCGGTATCATTGCAGCACTGGGGCCAGATGGTAAGCCCTC
CCGTATCGTAGTTATCTACACGACGGGGAGTCAGGCAACTATGGATGAACGAAATAGACAGATCGCTGAG
ATAGGTGCCTCACTGATTAAGCATTGGTAACTGTCAGACCAAGTTTACTCATATATACTTTAGATTGATT
TAAAACTTCATTTTTAATTTAAAAGGATCTAGGTGAAGATCCTTTTTGATAATCTCATGACCAAAATCCC
TTAACGTGAGTTTTCGTTCCACTGAGCGTCAGACCCCGTAGAAAAGATCAAAGGATCTTCTTGAGATCCT
TTTTTTCTGCGCGTAATCTGCTGCTTGCAAACAA
